>Addgene plasmid #219336 | SFFV-MBD2-Brd 417 | addgene full sequence | sequence record 449126 | Addgene NGS Result
ATTTATGCAGAGGCCGAGGCCGCCTCGGCCTCTGAGCTATTCCAGAAGTAGTGAGGAGGCTTTTTTGGAG
GCCTAGGGACGTACCCAATTCGCCCTATAGTGAGTCGTATTACGCGCGCTCACTGGCCGTCGTTTTACAA
CGTCGTGACTGGGAAAACCCTGGCGTTACCCAACTTAATCGCCTTGCAGCACATCCCCCTTTCGCCAGCT
GGCGTAATAGCGAAGAGGCCCGCACCGATCGCCCTTCCCAACAGTTGCGCAGCCTGAATGGCGAATGGG
[124 nt withheld, positions 280-403]
C
[91 nt withheld, positions 405-495]
A
[49 nt withheld, positions 497-545]
CCTTTGACGTTGGAGTCCACGTTCTTT
[37 nt withheld, positions 573-609]
ACCCTATCTCGGTCTATTCTTTTGATTTATAAGGGATTTTGCCGATTTCGGCCTATTGGTTAAAAAATGA
GCTGATTTAACAAAAATTTAACGCGAATTTTAACAAAATATTAACGCTTACAATTTAGGTGGCACTTTTC
GGGGAAATGTGCGCGGAACCCCTATTTGTTTATTTTTCTAAATACATTCAAATATGTATCCGCTCATGAG
ACAATAACCCTGATAAATGCTTCAATAATATTGAAAAAGGAAGAGTATGAGTATTCAACATTTCCGTGTC
GCCCTTATTCCCTTTTTTGCGGCATTTTGCCTTCCTGTTTTTGCTCACCCAGAAACGCTGGTGAAAGTAA
AAGATGCTGAAGATCAGTTGGGTGCACGAGTGGGTTACATCGAACTGGATCTCAACAGCGGTAAGATCCT
TGAGAGTTTTCGCCCCGAAGAACGTTTTCCAATGATGAGCACTTTTAAAGTTCTGCTATGTGGCGCGGTA
TTATCCCGTATTGACGCCGGGCAAGAGCAACTCGGTCGCCGCATACACTATTCTCAGAATGACTTGGTTG
AGTACTCACCAGTCACAGAAAAGCATCTTACGGATGGCATGACAGTAAGAGAATTATGCAGTGCTGCCAT
AACCATGAGTGATAACACTGCGGCCAACTTACTTCTGACAACGATCGGAGGACCGAAGGAGCTAACCGCT
TTTTTGCACAACATGGGGGATCATGTAACTCGCCTTGATCGTTGGGAACCGGAGCTGAATGAAGCCATAC
CAAACGACGAGCGTGACACCACGATGCCTGTAGCAATGGCAACAACGTTGCGCAAACTATTAACTGGCGA
ACTACTTACTCTAGCTTCCCGGCAACAATTAATAGACTGGATGGAGGCGGATAAAGTTGCAGGACCACTT
CTGCGCTCGGCCCTTCCGGCTGGCTGGTTTATTGCTGATAAATCTGGAGCCGGTGAGCGTGGGTCTCGCG
GTATCATTGCAGCACTGGGGCCAGATGGTAAGCCCTCCCGTATCGTAGTTATCTACACGACGGGGAGTCA
GGCAACTATGGATGAACGAAATAGACAGATCGCTGAGATAGGTGCCTCACTGATTAAGCATTGGTAACTG
TCAGACCAAGTTTACTCATATATACTTTAGATTGATTTAAAACTTCATTTTTAATTTAAAAGGATCTAGG
TGAAGATCCTTTTTGATAATCTCATGACCAAAATCCCTTAACGTGAGTTTTCGTTCCACTGAGCGTCAGA
CCCCGTAGAAAAGATCAAAGGATCTTCTTGAGATCCTTTTTTTCTGCGCGTAATCTGCTGCTTGCAAACA
AAAAAACCACCGCTACCAGCGGTGGTTTGTTTGCCGGATCAAGAGCTACCAACTCTTTTTCCGAAGGTAA
CTGGCTTCAGCAGAGCGCAGATACCAAATACTGTTCTTCTAGTGTAGCCGTAGTTAGGCCACCACTTCAA
GAACTCTGTAGCACCGCCTACATACCTCGCTCTGCTAATCCTGTTACCAGTGGCTGCTGCCAGTGGCGAT
AAGTCGTGTCTTACCGGGTTGGACTCAAGACGATAGTTACCGGATAAGGCGCAGCGGTCGGGCTGAACGG
GGGGTTCGTGCACACAGCCCAGCTTGGAGCGAACGACCTACACCGAACTGAGATACCTACAGCGTGAGCT
ATGAGAAAGCGCCACGCTTCCCGAAGGGAGAAAGGCGGACAGGTATCCGGTAAGCGGCAGGGTCGGAACA
GGAGAGCGCACGAGGGAGCTTCCAGGGGGAAACGCCTGGTATCTTTATAGTCCTGTCGGGTTTCGCCACC
TCTGACTTGAGCGTCGATTTTTGTGATGCTCGTCAGGGGGGCGGAGCCTATGGAAAAACGCCAGCAACGC
GGCCTTTTTACGGTTCCTGGCCTTTTGCTGGCCTTTTGCTCACATGTTCTTTCCTGCGTTATCCCCTGAT
TCTGTGGATAACCGTATTACCGCCTTTGAGTGAGCTGATACCGCTCGCCGCAGCCGAACGACCGAGCGCA
GCGAGTCAGTGAGCGAGGAAGCGGAAGAGCGCCCAATACGCAAACCGCCTCTCCCCGCGCGTTGGCCGAT
TCATTAATGCAGCTGGCACGACAGGTTTCCCGACTGGAAAGCGGGCAGTGAGCGCAACGCAATTAATGTG
AGTTAGCTCACTCATTAGGCACCCCAGGCTTTACACTTTATGCTTCCGGCTCGTATGTTGTGTGGAATTG
TGAGCGGATAACAATTTCACACAGGAAACAGCTATGACCATGATTACGCCAAGCGCGCAATTAACCCTCA
CTAAAGGGAACAAAAGCTGGAGCTGCAAGCTTAATGTAGTCTTATGCAATACTCTTGTAGTCTTGCAACA
TGGTAACGATGAGTTAGCAACATGCCTTACAAGGAGAGAAAAAGCACCGTGCATGCCGATTGGTGGAAGT
AAGGTGGTACGATCGTGCCTTATTAGGAAGGCAACAGACGGGTCTGACATGGATTGGACGAACCACTGAA
TTGCCGCATTGCAGAGATATTGTATTTAAGTGCCTAGCTCGATACATAAACGGGTCTCTCTGGTTAGACC
AGATCTGAGCCTGGGAGCTCTCTGGCTAACTAGGGAACCCACTGCTTAAGCCTCAATAAAGCTTGCCTTG
AGTGCTTCAAGTAGTGTGTGCCCGTCTGTTGTGTGACTCTGGTAACTAGAGATCCCTCAGACCCTTTTAG
TCAGTGTGGAAAATCTCTAGCAGTGGCGCCCGAACAGGGACTTGAAAGCGAAAGGGAAACCAGAGGAGCT
CTCTCGACGCAGGACTCGGCTTGCTGAAGCGCGCACGGCAAGAGGCGAGGGGCGGCGACTGGTGAGTACG
CCAAAAATTTTGACTAGCGGAGGCTAGAAGGAGAGAGATGGGTGCGAGAGCGTCAGTATTAAGCGGGGGA
GAATTAGATCGCGATGGGAAAAAATTCGGTTAAGGCCAGGGGGAAAGAAAAAATATAAATTAAAACATAT
AGTATGGGCAAGCAGGGAGCTAGAACGATTCGCAGTTAATCCTGGCCTGTTAGAAACATCAGAAGGCTGT
AGACAAATACTGGGACAGCTACAACCATCCCTTCAGACAGGATCAGAAGAACTTAGATCATTATATAATA
CAGTAGCAACCCTCTATTGTGTGCATCAAAGGATAGAGATAAAAGACACCAAGGAAGCTTTAGACAAGAT
AGAGGAAGAGCAAAACAAAAGTAAGACCACCGCACAGCAAGCGGCCGCTGATCTTCAGACCTGGAGGAGG
AGATATGAGGGACAATTGGAGAAGTGAATTATATAAATATAAAGTAGTAAAAATTGAACCATTAGGAGTA
GCACCCACCAAGGCAAAGAGAAGAGTGGTGCAGAGAGAAAAAAGAGCAGTGGGAATAGGAGCTTTGTTCC
TTGGGTTCTTGGGAGCAGCAGGAAGCACTATGGGCGCAGCGTCAATGACGCTGACGGTACAGGCCAGACA
ATTATTGTCTGGTATAGTGCAGCAGCAGAACAATTTGCTGAGGGCTATTGAGGCGCAACAGCATCTGTTG
CAACTCACAGTCTGGGGCATCAAGCAGCTCCAGGCAAGAATCCTGGCTGTGGAAAGATACCTAAAGGATC
AACAGCTCCTGGGGATTTGGGGTTGCTCTGGAAAACTCATTTGCACCACTGCTGTGCCTTGGAATGCTAG
TTGGAGTAATAAATCTCTGGAACAGATTTGGAATCACACGACCTGGATGGAGTGGGACAGAGAAATTAAC
AATTACACAAGCTTAATACACTCCTTAATTGAAGAATCGCAAAACCAGCAAGAAAAGAATGAACAAGAAT
TATTGGAATTAGATAAATGGGCAAGTTTGTGGAATTGGTTTAACATAACAAATTGGCTGTGGTATATAAA
ATTATTCATAATGATAGTAGGAGGCTTGGTAGGTTTAAGAATAGTTTTTGCTGTACTTTCTATAGTGAAT
AGAGTTAGGCAGGGATATTCACCATTATCGTTTCAGACCCACCTCCCAACCCCGAGGGGACCCGACAGGC
CCGAAGGAATAGAAGAAGAAGGTGGAGAGAGAGACAGAGACAGATCCATTCGATTAGTGAACGGATCTCG
ACGGTATCGGTTAACTTTTAAAAGAAAAGGGGGGATTGGGGGGTACAGTGCAGGGGAAAGAATAGTAGAC
ATAATAGCAACAGACATACAAACTAAAGAATTACAAAAACAAATTACAAAAATTCAAAATTTTATCGATC
ACGAGACTAGCCTCGAGCTGGCTGCAGTAACGCCATTTTGCAAGGCATGGAAAAATACCAAACCAAGAAT
AGAGAAGTTCAGATCAAGGGCGGGTACATGAAAATAGCTAACGTTGGGCCAAACAGGATATCTGCGGTGA
GCAGTTTCGGCCCCGGCCCGGGGCCAAGAACAGATGGTCACCGCAGTTTCGGCCCCGGCCCGAGGCCAAG
AACAGATGGTCCCCAGATATGGCCCAACCCTCAGCAGTTTCTTAAGACCCATCAGATGTTTCCAGGCTCC
CCCAAGGACCTGAAATGACCCTGCGCCTTATTTGAATTAACCAATCAGCCTGCTTCTCGCTTCTGTTCGC
GCGCTTCTGCTTCCCGAGCTCTATAAAAGAGCTCACAACCCCTCACTCGGCGCGCCAGTCCTCCGACAGA
CTGAGTCGGCCGGTCGAATCAAGCTTATCGATACCGTCGACGGATCCGCTAGCCCGCGGTTCGAAATGAG
AGCACATCCAGGAGGAGGAAGATGCTGTCCCGAACAAGAAGAAGGCGAATCTGCTGCCGGTGGGAGTGGA
GCCGGCGGAGATAGCGCAATCGAACAAGGCGGTCAAGGGTCAGCTTTGGCGCCATCACCCGTTAGTGGGG
TCCGTAGAGAGGGTGCCCGCGGGGGGGGAAGAGGAAGGGGTCGTTGGAAACAAGCCGGGAGAGGAGGAGG
GGTGTGCGGACGCGGGAGAGGTAGAGGAAGAGGAAGAGGCAGGGGCCGTGGGCGCGGGCGCGGTAGGGGA
CGCCCACCAAGCGGTGGATCCGGGCTTGGCGGAGATGGCGGTGGATGTGGAGGAGGCGGTAGTGGCGGTG
GTGGTGCTCCACGAAGAGAACCAGTGCCCTTTCCCAGCGGCTCTGCCGGCCCAGGACCGCGAGGGCCAAG
AGCTACTGAATCCGGAAAACGAATGGACTGTCCAGCACTGCCCCCTGGCTGGAAGAAGGAAGAGGTCATT
AGGAAGAGCGGACTGAGCGCCGGGAAATCAGACGTATATTATTTTAGCCCCTCTGGCAAGAAATTTAGGT
CAAAACCACAACTGGCCCGGTATTTAGGGAACACGGTGGACTTATCCTCTTTCGATTTTAGGACAGGGAA
AATGATGCCAAGCAAGCTGCAGAAGAATAAGCAACGATTAAGAAATGACCCACTGAACCAGAACAAATTG
AGGTGGAATACACACAGGCCCGCGCCCTGGCACGCTTTGAGCCGGTTATGTCTTCTGATCCGATGCCTGC
TGTGTCTTGAGTGCGCATATCCGCTGCCTCTGCACCTTGTCAATAGCTATTCTAGCAAAACTCAACTCCA
CTGCCTGCACCTTTGGGAAGCATGTCCAGCCTATAGCCGGCAAAATCAGAGCTTCCCACCTTGATAGACC
GGTCGGATCCCCCGGGCTGCAGGAATTCGAGCATCTTACCGCCATTTATTCCCATATTTGTTCTGTTTTT
CTTGATTTGGGTATACATTTAAATGTTAATAAAACAAAATGGTGGGGCAATCATTTACATTTTTAGGGAT
ATGTAATTACTAGTTCAGGTGTATTGCCACAAGACAAACATGTTAAGAAACTTTCCCGTTATTTACGCTC
TGTTCCTGTTAATCAACCTCTGGATTACAAAATTTGTGAAAGATTGACTGATATTCTTAACTATGTTGCT
CCTTTTACGCTGTGTGGATATGCTGCTTTAATGCCTCTGTATCATGCTATTGCTTCCCGTACGGCTTTCG
TTTTCTCCTCCTTGTATAAATCCTGGTTGCTGTCTCTTTATGAGGAGTTGTGGCCCGTTGTCCGTCAACG
TGGCGTGGTGTGCTCTGTGTTTGCTGACGCAACCCCCACTGGCTGGGGCATTGCCACCACCTGTCAACTC
CTTTCTGGGACTTTCGCTTTCCCCCTCCCGATCGCCACGGCAGAACTCATCGCCGCCTGCCTTGCCCGCT
GCTGGACAGGGGCTAGGTTGCTGGGCACTGATAATTCCGTGGTGTTGTCGGGGAAGCTGACGTCCTTTGC
AATTCGATATCAAGCTGTACCTTCTAGATGTACAAAGGTAAGAGCGCTTCTAGACCAATGACTTACAAGG
CAGCTGTAGATCTTAGCCACTTTTTAAAAGAAAAGGGGGGACTGGAAGGGCTAATTCACTCCCAACGAAG
ACAAGATCTGCTTTTTGCTTGTACTGGGTCTCTCTGGTTAGACCAGATCTGAGCCTGGGAGCTCTCTGGC
TAACTAGGGAACCCACTGCTTAAGCCTCAATAAAGCTTGCCTTGAGTGCTTCAAGTAGTGTGTGCCCGTC
TGTTGTGTGACTCTGGTAACTAGAGATCCCTCAGACCCTTTTAGTCAGTGTGGAAAATCTCTAGCAGTAG
TAGTTCATGTCATCTTATTATTCAGTATTTATAACTTGCAAAGAAATGAATATCAGAGAGTGAGAGGAAC
TTGTTTATTGCAGCTTATAATGGTTACAAATAAAGCAATAGCATCACAAATTTCACAAATAAAGCATTTT
TTTCACTGCATTCTAGTTGTGGTTTGTCCAAACTCATCAATGTATCTTATCATGTCTGGCTCTAGCTATC
CCGCCCCTAACTCCGCCCATCCCGCCCCTAACTCCGCCCAGTTCCGCCCATTCTCCGCCCCATGGCTGAC
TAATTTTTTTT
Features (pLannotate 1.2.2; 29 found; start..end, strand, type, name):
     94..112     -  promoter       T7 promoter: promoter for bacteriophage T7 RNA polymerase
    120..275     +  CDS            lacZα (fragment): LacZα fragment of β-galactosidase; lacZ fragment
    280..708     +  rep_origin     f1 ori (sequence partly withheld): f1 bacteriophage origin of replication; arrow indicates direction of (+) strand synthesis
    761..865     +  promoter       AmpR promoter: bla
    866..1726    +  CDS            AmpR: β-lactamase; bla; confers resistance to ampicillin, carbenicillin, and related antibiotics
   1897..2485    +  rep_origin     ori: high-copy-number ColE1/pMB1/pBR322/pUC origin of replication
   2668..2760    +  CDS            lacI (fragment): lac repressor; lacI; The lac repressor binds to the lac operator to inhibit transcription in E. coli. This inhibition can be relieved by adding lactose or isopropyl-β-D-thiogalactopyranoside (IPTG).
   2773..2794    +  protein_bind   CAP binding site: CAP binding activates transcription in the presence of cAMP. E. coli catabolite activator protein
   2809..2839    +  promoter       lac promoter: promoter for the E. coli lac operon
   2847..2863    +  protein_bind   lac operator: The lac repressor binds to the lac operator to inhibit transcription in E. coli. This inhibition can be relieved by adding lactose or isopropyl-β-D-thiogalactopyranoside (IPTG). lac repressor encoded by lacI
   2908..2926    +  promoter       T3 promoter: promoter for bacteriophage T3 RNA polymerase
   2954..3180    +  promoter       RSV promoter: Rous sarcoma virus enhancer/promoter
   3181..3361    +  LTR            5' LTR (truncated): truncated 5' long terminal repeat (LTR) from HIV-1
   3408..3533    +  misc_feature   HIV-1 Ψ: packaging signal of human immunodeficiency virus type 1
   3517..3880    +  CDS            HIV-1 gag (fragment): gag protein from human immunodeficiency virus 1; gag
   4026..4259    +  misc_feature   RRE: The Rev response element (RRE) of HIV-1 allows for Rev-dependent mRNA export from the nucleus to the cytoplasm.
   4636..4736    +  CDS            Rev (fragment): human immunodeficiency virus 1 (HIV-1) Rev protein; rev; enhances nuclear export of unspliced and incompletely spliced viral mRNAs
   4755..4872    +  misc_feature   cPPT/CTS: central polypurine tract and central termination sequence of HIV-1
   4906..5307    +  promoter       SFFV promoter: spleen focus-forming virus long terminal repeat (LTR) promoter
   5317..5340    +  misc_feature   MCS (fragment): pBluescript multiple cloning site
   5365..6066    +  CDS            MBD2 (fragment): MBD2_HUMAN - Experimental evidence at protein level: Swiss-Prot protein existence level 1. Binds CpG islands in promoters where the DNA is methylated at position 5 of cytosine within CpG dinucleotides. Binds hemimethylated DNA as well. Recruits histone deacetylases and DNA methyltransferases. Acts as transcriptional repressor and plays a role in gene silencing. Functions as a scaffold protein, targeting GATAD2A and GATAD2B to chromatin to promote repression. May enhance the activation of some unmethylated cAMP-responsive promoters. From Homo sapiens (Human).
   6284..6309    +  misc_feature   MCS (fragment): pBluescript multiple cloning site
   6309..6368    +  CDS            S (fragment): HBSAG_WHV6 - Experimental evidence at transcript level: Swiss-Prot protein existence level 2. The middle envelope protein plays an important role in the budding of the virion. It is involved in the induction of budding in a nucleocapsid independent way. In this process the majority of envelope proteins bud to form subviral lipoprotein particles of 22 nm of diameter that do not contain a nucleocapsid (By similarity). From Woodchuck hepatitis B virus (isolate w64/pWS23) (WHV).
   6500..6903    +  misc_feature   WPRE: woodchuck hepatitis virus posttranscriptional regulatory element
   6961..7020    +  CDS            nef (fragment): NEF_HV1Z2 - Experimental evidence at protein level: Swiss-Prot protein existence level 1. Extracellular Nef protein targets CD4(+) T-lymphocytes for apoptosis by interacting with CXCR4 surface receptors. From Human immunodeficiency virus type 1 group M subtype D (isolate Z2/CDC-Z34) (HIV-1).
   7022..7255    +  LTR            3' LTR (ΔU3): self-inactivating 3' long terminal repeat (LTR) from HIV-1
   7327..7448    +  polyA_signal   SV40 poly(A) signal: SV40 polyadenylation signal
   7467..7488    +  rep_origin     SV40 ori (fragment): SV40 origin of replication
   7488..73      +  rep_origin     SV40 ori (across the origin): SV40 origin of replication
