[The description below was written by a language model from this plasmid's Addgene catalogue record and pLannotate feature annotations shown in this document.]
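Description:
SFFV-MBD2-Brd 417 is a third-generation-style, self-inactivating HIV-1 lentiviral transfer plasmid built on the SFFV-MCS backbone, carrying the human transcription regulator MBD2 together with an assigned DNA barcode. It is maintained in E. coli through a high-copy ColE1/pUC-type origin with ampicillin selection (AmpR); an f1 origin and remnants of a pBluescript-type cloning region (lacZα fragment, lac promoter/operator, T7 and T3 promoters) are also present. No mammalian selection marker or fluorescent reporter is annotated.

The viral genome is transcribed in packaging cells from an RSV promoter fused to a truncated 5' LTR, followed by the Ψ packaging signal with a partial gag sequence, the RRE for Rev-dependent nuclear export, and the cPPT/CTS, which aids nuclear import of the reverse-transcribed genome. The internal spleen focus-forming virus (SFFV) promoter, which is strongly active in haematopoietic cells, drives the MBD2 insert (909 bp according to the record; the automated annotation matches only about 700 bp of it to the reference protein). MBD2 is a methyl-CpG-binding protein that recruits repressive chromatin complexes. A WPRE downstream of the insert enhances transcript stability and expression. According to the depositor, the barcode was cloned into an XbaI site after the WPRE, though it is not annotated in the feature table. This places it within the expressed transcript, upstream of the ΔU3 3' LTR. An SV40 polyadenylation signal and SV40 origin lie beyond the LTR.

The plasmid belongs to a barcoded transcription factor collection made for combinatorial screening of factors in immune cell reprogramming, where the barcode allows the delivered factor to be identified in transduced cells.
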