Addgene plasmid #219336: SFFV-MBD2-Brd 417
Purpose: Transcription factor MBD2 with a specific barcode assigned.
Depositing lab: Filipe Pereira. Depositing organization: Center for Neuroscience and Cell Biology, University of Coimbra. Publication: A combinatorial transcription factor screening platform for immune cell reprogramming. Kurochkin I, Altman AR, Caiado I, Pertiga-Cabral D, Halitzki E, Minaeva M, Zimmermannova O, Henriques-Oliveira L, Klein D, Nair M, Oliveira D, Cajal LR, Knittel R, Feick C, Ringner M, Martin M, Cirovic B, Pires CF, Rosa FF, Sitnicka E, Theis FJ, Pereira CF. Cell Syst. 2026 Jan 21;17(1):101457. doi: 10.1016/j.cels.2025.101457. Epub 2026 Jan 14. PubMed 41539305.
Backbone
  Vector backbone: SFFV-MCS
  Backbone size w/o insert (bp): 6638
  Vector type: Lentiviral
Growth in bacteria
  Bacterial resistance: Ampicillin, 100 μg/mL
  Growth temperature: 37°C
  Growth strain: NEB Stable
  Copy number: High Copy
Gene/Insert
  Gene/Insert name: MBD2
  Species: H. sapiens (human)
  Insert size (bp): 909
  Entrez Gene: MBD2 (a.k.a. DMTase, NY-CO-41)
  Promoter: The spleen focus-forming virus (SFFV) promoter
  Cloning method: Restriction Enzyme; 5′ cloning site Bsp119I (not destroyed); 3′ cloning site BstHI (not destroyed)
Terms and licenses: Academic/Nonprofit Terms; Industry Terms: Not Available to Industry
Depositor comments: Barcode sequence cloned into XbaI restriction site. Design of plasmid is as follows: SFFV-[TF sequence]-WPRE-[Barcode sequence].
How to cite: SFFV-MBD2-Brd 417 was a gift from Filipe Pereira (Addgene plasmid # 219336 ; http://n2t.net/addgene:219336 ; RRID:Addgene_219336)
