>Addgene plasmid #219336 | SFFV-MBD2-Brd 417 | depositor partial sequence | sequence record 428489 | Barcode sequence
TGTACAAAGGTAAGAGCGCT
